Addgene plasmid #178147: SORL1_Halo_C_allele
Purpose: Donor vector for endogenous tagging of human SORL1 at the C-terminus with halotag
Depositing lab: iPSC Neurodegenerative Disease Initiative (iNDI) & Michael Ward. Depositing organization: National Institute of Neurological Disorders and Strokes (NINDS).
Backbone
  Vector backbone: pUC57-BsaI-Free
  Vector type: Donor vector
Growth in bacteria
  Bacterial resistance: Ampicillin, 100 μg/mL
  Growth temperature: 37°C
  Growth strain: DH5alpha
  Copy number: High Copy
Gene/Insert
  Gene/Insert name: Halotag (alt name: SORL1)
  Species: H. sapiens (human)
  Entrez Gene: SORL1 (a.k.a. C11orf32, LR11, LRP9, SORLA, SorLA-1, gp250)
  Cloning method: Unknown
Terms and licenses: Academic/Nonprofit Terms; Industry Terms: Not Available to Industry
How to cite: SORL1_Halo_C_allele was a gift from iPSC Neurodegenerative Disease Initiative (iNDI) & Michael Ward (Addgene plasmid # 178147 ; http://n2t.net/addgene:178147 ; RRID:Addgene_178147)
