[The description below was written by a language model from this plasmid's Addgene catalogue record and pLannotate feature annotations shown in this document.]
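Description:
SORL1_Halo_C_allele is a homology-directed repair donor plasmid built on the pUC57-BsaI-Free cloning backbone. It is intended for endogenous tagging of the human SORL1 gene (also known as SORLA or LR11) at its C-terminus with HaloTag. It comes from a collection aimed at engineering iPSC models of neurodegenerative disease. The 4.4 kb plasmid is propagated in E. coli at high copy from a ColE1/pUC-type origin and selected with ampicillin through the bla (AmpR) gene and its own promoter. The other backbone annotations are typical pUC remnants with no role in the donor's function: the lac promoter, operator and CAP site, a lacZα fragment, and small lacI, rop and bom fragments.

The payload lies in the interrupted lacZα region. Its only annotated element is an open reading frame of about 880 bp matched to the bacterial haloalkane dehalogenase dhaA. This is the enzyme from which HaloTag was engineered, so the annotation corresponds to the HaloTag coding sequence. HaloTag binds chloroalkane ligands covalently, which allows the fusion protein to be labelled with fluorescent dyes, captured on affinity handles, or targeted for degradation. The unannotated stretches of several hundred base pairs on either side of the tag are presumably the SORL1 genomic homology arms that direct in-frame insertion near the stop codon, although the feature table does not identify them. The very short "ARG4 promoter" hit downstream is most likely a spurious match.

No mammalian promoter, selection cassette or recombinase sites are annotated, which fits a design in which expression depends entirely on the native SORL1 locus after integration. The record does not specify the nuclease or guide RNA meant to be used with the donor, or any linker between SORL1 and the tag.
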