Features (pLannotate 1.2.2; 12 found; start..end, strand, type, name):
     22..43      -  protein_bind   CAP binding site: CAP binding activates transcription in the presence of cAMP. E. coli catabolite activator protein
     56..148     -  CDS            lacI (fragment): lac repressor; lacI; The lac repressor binds to the lac operator to inhibit transcription in E. coli. This inhibition can be relieved by adding lactose or isopropyl-β-D-thiogalactopyranoside (IPTG).
    331..919     -  rep_origin     ori: high-copy-number ColE1/pMB1/pBR322/pUC origin of replication
   1090..1950    -  CDS            AmpR: β-lactamase; bla; confers resistance to ampicillin, carbenicillin, and related antibiotics
   1951..2055    -  promoter       AmpR promoter: bla
   2150..2185    +  CDS            rop (fragment): Rop protein, which maintains plasmids at low copy number; rop
   2287..2386    +  misc_feature   bom (fragment): basis of mobility region from pBR322
   2392..2549    -  CDS            lacZα (fragment): LacZα fragment of β-galactosidase; lacZ fragment
   3026..3901    +  CDS            dhaA: DHAA_PSEPV - Experimental evidence at protein level: Swiss-Prot protein existence level 1. Catalyzes hydrolytic cleavage of carbon-halogen bonds in halogenated aliphatic compounds, leading to the formation of the corresponding primary alcohols, halide ions and protons. Has a broad substrate specificity, as it is able to dehalogenate mono- and di- chlorinated and brominated alkanes (up to at least C10), and the two isomers of 1,3-dichloropropene to 3-chloroallyl alcohol; the highest activity was found with 1,2-dibromoethane, while no activity was observed with the analog 1,2-dichloroethane. Fro
   4045..4061    +  promoter       ARG4 promoter (fragment): S. cerevisiae ARG4
   4377..4393    -  protein_bind   lac operator: The lac repressor binds to the lac operator to inhibit transcription in E. coli. This inhibition can be relieved by adding lactose or isopropyl-β-D-thiogalactopyranoside (IPTG). lac repressor encoded by lacI
   4401..7       -  promoter       lac promoter (across the origin): promoter for the E. coli lac operon
>Addgene plasmid #178147 | SORL1_Halo_C_allele | addgene full sequence | sequence record 349322 | Addgene NGS Result
GTGTAAAGCCTGGGGTGCCTAATGAGTGAGCTAACTCACATTAATTGCGTTGCGCTCACTGCCCGCTTTC
CAGTCGGGAAACCTGTCGTGCCAGCTGCATTAATGAATCGGCCAACGCGCGGGGAGAGGCGGTTTGCGTA
TTGGGCGCTCTTCCGCTTCCTCGCTCACTGACTCGCTGCGCTCGGTCGTTCGGCTGCGGCGAGCGGTATC
AGCTCACTCAAAGGCGGTAATACGGTTATCCACAGAATCAGGGGATAACGCAGGAAAGAACATGTGAGCA
AAAGGCCAGCAAAAGGCCAGGAACCGTAAAAAGGCCGCGTTGCTGGCGTTTTTCCATAGGCTCCGCCCCC
CTGACGAGCATCACAAAAATCGACGCTCAAGTCAGAGGTGGCGAAACCCGACAGGACTATAAAGATACCA
GGCGTTTCCCCCTGGAAGCTCCCTCGTGCGCTCTCCTGTTCCGACCCTGCCGCTTACCGGATACCTGTCC
GCCTTTCTCCCTTCGGGAAGCGTGGCGCTTTCTCATAGCTCACGCTGTAGGTATCTCAGTTCGGTGTAGG
TCGTTCGCTCCAAGCTGGGCTGTGTGCACGAACCCCCCGTTCAGCCCGACCGCTGCGCCTTATCCGGTAA
CTATCGTCTTGAGTCCAACCCGGTAAGACACGACTTATCGCCACTGGCAGCAGCCACTGGTAACAGGATT
AGCAGAGCGAGGTATGTAGGCGGTGCTACAGAGTTCTTGAAGTGGTGGCCTAACTACGGCTACACTAGAA
GAACAGTATTTGGTATCTGCGCTCTGCTGAAGCCAGTTACCTTCGGAAAAAGAGTTGGTAGCTCTTGATC
CGGCAAACAAACCACCGCTGGTAGCGGTGGTTTTTTTGTTTGCAAGCAGCAGATTACGCGCAGAAAAAAA
GGATCTCAAGAAGATCCTTTGATCTTTTCTACGGGGTCTGACGCTCAGTGGAACGAAAACTCACGTTAAG
GGATTTTGGTCATGAGATTATCAAAAAGGATCTTCACCTAGATCCTTTTAAATTAAAAATGAAGTTTTAA
ATCAATCTAAAGTATATATGAGTAAACTTGGTCTGACAGTTACCAATGCTTAATCAGTGAGGCACCTATC
TCAGCGATCTGTCTATTTCGTTCATCCATAGTTGCCTGACTCCCCGTCGTGTAGATAACTACGATACGGG
AGGGCTTACCATCTGGCCCCAGTGCTGCAATGATACCGCGAGATCCACGCTCACCGGCTCCAGATTTATC
AGCAATAAACCAGCCAGCCGGAAGGGCCGAGCGCAGAAGTGGTCCTGCAACTTTATCCGCCTCCATCCAG
TCTATTAATTGTTGCCGGGAAGCTAGAGTAAGTAGTTCGCCAGTTAATAGTTTGCGCAACGTTGTTGCCA
TTGCTACAGGCATCGTGGTGTCACGCTCGTCGTTTGGTATGGCTTCATTCAGCTCCGGTTCCCAACGATC
AAGGCGAGTTACATGATCCCCCATGTTGTGCAAAAAAGCGGTTAGCTCCTTCGGTCCTCCGATCGTTGTC
AGAAGTAAGTTGGCCGCAGTGTTATCACTCATGGTTATGGCAGCACTGCATAATTCTCTTACTGTCATGC
CATCCGTAAGATGCTTTTCTGTGACTGGTGAGTACTCAACCAAGTCATTCTGAGAATAGTGTATGCGGCG
ACCGAGTTGCTCTTGCCCGGCGTCAATACGGGATAATACCGCGCCACATAGCAGAACTTTAAAAGTGCTC
ATCATTGGAAAACGTTCTTCGGGGCGAAAACTCTCAAGGATCTTACCGCTGTTGAGATCCAGTTCGATGT
AACCCACTCGTGCACCCAACTGATCTTCAGCATCTTTTACTTTCACCAGCGTTTCTGGGTGAGCAAAAAC
AGGAAGGCAAAATGCCGCAAAAAAGGGAATAAGGGCGACACGGAAATGTTGAATACTCATACTCTTCCTT
TTTCAATATTATTGAAGCATTTATCAGGGTTATTGTCTCATGAGCGGATACATATTTGAATGTATTTAGA
AAAATAAACAAATAGGGGTTCCGCGCACATTTCCCCGAAAAGTGCCACCTGACGTCTAAGAAACCATTAT
TATCATGACATTAACCTATAAAAATAGGCGTATCACGAGGCCCTTTCGTCTCGCGCGTTTCGGTGATGAC
GGTGAAAACCTCTGACACATGCAGCTCCCGGAGACGGTCACAGCTTGTCTGTAAGCGGATGCCGGGAGCA
GACAAGCCCGTCAGGGCGCGTCAGCGGGTGTTGGCGGGTGTCGGGGCTGGCTTAACTATGCGGCATCAGA
GCAGATTGTACTGAGAGTGCACCATATGCGGTGTGAAATACCGCACAGATGCGTAAGGAGAAAATACCGC
ATCAGGCGCCATTCGCCATTCAGGCTGCGCAACTGTTGGGAAGGGCGATCGGTGCGGGCCTCTTCGCTAT
TACGCCAGCTGGCGAAAGGGGGATGTGCTGCAAGGCGATTAAGTTGGGTAACGCCAGGGTTTTCCCAGTC
ACGACGTTGTAAAACGACGGCCAGTGAATTCGAGCTCGGTACCTCGCGAATGCATCTAGATATAGATAAC
TCAAACTGGGGAACCCAAACTACCCACTTAGCTTTTGAGTAGGTAATAAGAGTCTTCTCCTGAGAAGCTT
TGTTTTCCTAATTTGGCTACGTTCAAACGACCACTAAAATAAATGTGAGGATCCATCGATGGGTAGAAGG
TGGCCAGGAGGGACAGTGGGAAGCTGGGCTAGGTTTCACAGCTGATTATGGTGGCTGCCTGGCTATGGCA
TTGACCTTCTCAGCTAGAGGGTTGTGGTAGGGTTGAGGGGTGGGTAGAGTGGTGGGATATGGGGTCAGGT
GAAAATGTGTTGGAACTCACCAAGGCCTGACTGTTTTGTCTCTAGGGGAAGATGATGAAGATGCCCCTAT
GATAACTGGATTTTCAGATGACGTCCCCATGGTGATAGCCGGTGGAGGAGGTTCTGGAGGCGGTGGAAGT
GGTGGCGGAGGTAGCGCCGAGATCGGCACCGGCTTTCCCTTCGATCCTCACTACGTGGAAGTGCTGGGCG
AGAGAATGCACTATGTGGACGTGGGCCCCAGAGATGGAACCCCTGTGCTGTTTCTGCACGGCAACCCTAC
CAGCAGCTACGTGTGGCGGAACATCATCCCTCACGTGGCCCCTACACACAGATGTATCGCCCCTGACCTG
ATCGGCATGGGCAAGAGCGATAAGCCCGACCTGGGCTACTTCTTCGACGACCACGTGCGGTTCATGGACG
CCTTTATTGAGGCCCTCGGCCTGGAAGAGGTGGTGCTGGTTATTCACGATTGGGGCAGCGCCCTGGGATT
CCACTGGGCCAAGAGAAACCCCGAGAGAGTGAAGGGAATCGCCTTCATGGAATTCATCAGGCCCATTCCT
ACCTGGGACGAGTGGCCTGAGTTCGCCAGAGAGACATTCCAGGCCTTCAGAACCACCGACGTGGGCAGAA
AGCTGATCATCGACCAGAACGTGTTCATCGAGGGCACCCTGCCTATGGGAGTCGTCAGACCACTGACCGA
GGTGGAAATGGACCACTACAGAGAGCCCTTTCTGAACCCCGTGGACCGGGAACCTCTTTGGAGATTCCCC
AACGAGCTGCCCATTGCCGGCGAGCCTGCTAATATTGTGGCCCTGGTGGAAGAGTACATGGACTGGCTGC
ATCAGAGCCCCGTGCCTAAGCTGCTGTTTTGGGGAACACCCGGCGTGCTGATTCCTCCTGCTGAAGCTGC
CAGACTGGCCAAGAGCCTGCCTAATTGCAAGGCCGTGGATATCGGCCCTGGCCTGAATCTGCTGCAAGAG
GACAACCCCGATCTGATCGGCTCCGAGATTGCCAGATGGCTGAGCACCCTGGAAATCAGCGGATAAAAGA
GCTTTCCTCACTAGAAACCAAATGGTGTAAATATTTTATTTGATAAAGATAGTTGATGGTTTATTTTAAA
AGATGCACTTTGAGTTGCAATATGTTATTTTTATATGGGCCAAAAACAAAAAACAAAAAAAAAAAAAAGG
AAAGAAAGGAATGAATAAACTTTGTAGTAATCAACTGTGAACTTCAAACCAGGTTGATTTTAGTAACCCA
ATTGCTTTGATTTGACATTAATGTAGTCTTACAGGGCTGTGCTTGCTGGGCATGCTTTTACGTCTGTGAG
ATAATTTCGGTTCAGTAAATTGGCCAATCTTTTTATTTTTCTAAGACACAGAAATGTATTTAATAAAAAC
CTCGAGAGAGTGATGGGTGGAACCCCTTCTCCTTGAAAGTGTGTACCTGCAGAGGCCTGCATGCAAGCTT
GGCGTAATCATGGTCATAGCTGTTTCCTGTGTGAAATTGTTATCCGCTCACAATTCCACACAACATACGA
GCCGGAAGCATAAA
