>Addgene plasmid #178147 | SORL1_Halo_C_allele | depositor partial sequence | sequence record 345784 | insert
TATAGATAACTCAAACTGGGGAACCCAAACTACCCACTTAGCTTTTGAGTAGGTAATAAGAGTCTTCTCC
TGAGAAGCTTTGTTTTCCTAATTTGGCTACGTTCAAACGACCACTAAAATAAATGTGAGGATCCATCGAT
GGGTAGAAGGTGGCCAGGAGGGACAGTGGGAAGCTGGGCTAGGTTTCACAGCTGATTATGGTGGCTGCCT
GGCTATGGCATTGACCTTCTCAGCTAGAGGGTTGTGGTAGGGTTGAGGGGTGGGTAGAGTGGTGGGATAT
GGGGTCAGGTGAAAATGTGTTGGAACTCACCAAGGCCTGACTGTTTTGTCTCTAGGGGAAGATGATGAAG
ATGCCCCTATGATAACTGGATTTTCAGATGACGTCCCCATGGTGATAGCCGGTGGAGGAGGTTCTGGAGG
CGGTGGAAGTGGTGGCGGAGGTAGCGCCGAGATCGGCACCGGCTTTCCCTTCGATCCTCACTACGTGGAA
GTGCTGGGCGAGAGAATGCACTATGTGGACGTGGGCCCCAGAGATGGAACCCCTGTGCTGTTTCTGCACG
GCAACCCTACCAGCAGCTACGTGTGGCGGAACATCATCCCTCACGTGGCCCCTACACACAGATGTATCGC
CCCTGACCTGATCGGCATGGGCAAGAGCGATAAGCCCGACCTGGGCTACTTCTTCGACGACCACGTGCGG
TTCATGGACGCCTTTATTGAGGCCCTCGGCCTGGAAGAGGTGGTGCTGGTTATTCACGATTGGGGCAGCG
CCCTGGGATTCCACTGGGCCAAGAGAAACCCCGAGAGAGTGAAGGGAATCGCCTTCATGGAATTCATCAG
GCCCATTCCTACCTGGGACGAGTGGCCTGAGTTCGCCAGAGAGACATTCCAGGCCTTCAGAACCACCGAC
GTGGGCAGAAAGCTGATCATCGACCAGAACGTGTTCATCGAGGGCACCCTGCCTATGGGAGTCGTCAGAC
CACTGACCGAGGTGGAAATGGACCACTACAGAGAGCCCTTTCTGAACCCCGTGGACCGGGAACCTCTTTG
GAGATTCCCCAACGAGCTGCCCATTGCCGGCGAGCCTGCTAATATTGTGGCCCTGGTGGAAGAGTACATG
GACTGGCTGCATCAGAGCCCCGTGCCTAAGCTGCTGTTTTGGGGAACACCCGGCGTGCTGATTCCTCCTG
CTGAAGCTGCCAGACTGGCCAAGAGCCTGCCTAATTGCAAGGCCGTGGATATCGGCCCTGGCCTGAATCT
GCTGCAAGAGGACAACCCCGATCTGATCGGCTCCGAGATTGCCAGATGGCTGAGCACCCTGGAAATCAGC
GGATAAAAGAGCTTTCCTCACTAGAAACCAAATGGTGTAAATATTTTATTTGATAAAGATAGTTGATGGT
TTATTTTAAAAGATGCACTTTGAGTTGCAATATGTTATTTTTATATGGGCCAAAAACAAAAAACAAAAAA
AAAAAAAAGGAAAGAAAGGAATGAATAAACTTTGTAGTAATCAACTGTGAACTTCAAACCAGGTTGATTT
TAGTAACCCAATTGCTTTGATTTGACATTAATGTAGTCTTACAGGGCTGTGCTTGCTGGGCATGCTTTTA
CGTCTGTGAGATAATTTCGGTTCAGTAAATTGGCCAATCTTTTTATTTTTCTAAGACACAGAAATGTATT
TAATAAAAACCTCGAGAGAGTGATGGGTGGAACCCCTTCTCCTTGAAAGTGTGTAC
